Addgene plasmid #241253: pmCh-N1 BLTP3A 1-1327
Purpose: For exogenous expression of codon optimized BLTP3A (UHRF1BP1) 1-1327 as a C-terminal fusion to RFP in mammalian cells
Depositing lab: Pietro De Camilli. Depositing organization: Yale University. Publication: BLTP3A is associated with membranes of the late endocytic pathway and is an effector of CASM. Hanna MG, Rodriguez Cruz HO, Fujise K, Wu Y, Xu CS, Pang S, Li Z, Monetti M, De Camilli P. EMBO J (2025) 44: 6168 - 6195 10.1038/s44318-025-00543-9 PubMed 39386594.
Backbone
  Vector backbone: pmCh-N1
  Vector type: Mammalian Expression
Growth in bacteria
  Bacterial resistance: Kanamycin, 50 μg/mL
  Growth temperature: 37°C
  Growth strain: DH5alpha
  Copy number: High Copy
Gene/Insert
  Gene/Insert name: BLTP3A (UHRF1BP1) 1-1327
  Species: H. sapiens (human)
  Entrez Gene: BLTP3A (a.k.a. C6orf107, ICBP90, SHIP164B, UHRF1BP1, dJ349A12.1)
  Tag / fusion protein: RFP (C terminal on insert)
  Cloning method: Gibson Cloning
Terms and licenses: Academic/Nonprofit Terms; Industry Terms: Not Available to Industry
How to cite: pmCh-N1 BLTP3A 1-1327 was a gift from Pietro De Camilli (Addgene plasmid # 241253 ; http://n2t.net/addgene:241253 ; RRID:Addgene_241253)
