[The description below was written by a language model from this plasmid's Addgene catalogue record and pLannotate feature annotations shown in this document.]
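Description:
pmCh-N1 BLTP3A 1-1327 is a mammalian expression plasmid of about 8.7 kb built on the pmCh-N1 backbone, an N1-type vector in which an inserted coding sequence is fused upstream of mCherry. It is maintained in E. coli as a high-copy plasmid through a ColE1/pUC-type origin and selected with kanamycin. An f1 phage origin is also present. The resistance cassette has the usual dual arrangement. A bacterial bla-type promoter and the SV40 enhancer/early promoter sit in tandem ahead of the Tn5 NeoR/KanR gene, which is terminated by the HSV TK polyadenylation signal. The same marker therefore confers kanamycin resistance in bacteria and can support G418 selection in mammalian cells. The short matches annotated as ble, SV40 large T antigen and bGH poly(A) fragments appear to be backbone remnants rather than functional units.

The payload is a codon-optimized human BLTP3A (also known as UHRF1BP1) sequence covering residues 1-1327, introduced by Gibson cloning between remnants of the multiple cloning site. The feature table annotates it as a fragment of the protein, consistent with a truncated construct. The CMV immediate-early enhancer and promoter drive transcription, and the open reading frame continues through a short linker region into mCherry. The red fluorescent protein, listed as RFP in the catalogue, therefore sits at the C-terminus of the BLTP3A fragment. The SV40 poly(A) signal ends the transcript. The plasmid is intended for exogenous expression of this fluorescently tagged BLTP3A fragment in mammalian cells. It comes from work linking BLTP3A to membranes of the late endocytic pathway and to CASM, which suggests use in imaging the fragment's localization.
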