Features (pLannotate 1.2.2; 16 found; start..end, strand, type, name):
     61..364     +  enhancer       CMV enhancer: human cytomegalovirus immediate early enhancer
    365..568     +  promoter       CMV promoter: human cytomegalovirus (CMV) immediate early promoter
    591..618     +  misc_feature   MCS (fragment): multiple cloning site
    632..4612    +  CDS            UHRF1BP1 (fragment): URFB1_HUMAN - Also known as C6orf107. Experimental evidence at protein level: Swiss-Prot protein existence level 1. May act as a negative regulator of cell growth. From Homo sapiens (Human).
   4627..4665    +  misc_feature   MCS (fragment): multiple cloning site
   4673..5380    +  CDS            mCherry: mCherry is a basic (constitutively fluorescent) red fluorescent protein published in 2004, derived from Discosoma sp.. It is reported to be a very rapidly-maturing monomer with low acid sensitivity.
   5399..5482    +  CDS            large T antigen (fragment): large T antigen from SV40 (simian virus 40)
   5505..5626    +  polyA_signal   SV40 poly(A) signal: SV40 polyadenylation signal
   5660..6088    -  rep_origin     f1 ori (sequence partly withheld): f1 bacteriophage origin of replication; arrow indicates direction of (+) strand synthesis
   6115..6219    +  promoter       AmpR promoter: bla
   6221..6578    +  promoter       SV40 promoter: SV40 enhancer and early promoter
   6613..7407    +  CDS            NeoR/KanR: aminoglycoside phosphotransferase from Tn5; aph(3')-II (or nptII); confers resistance to neomycin, kanamycin, and G418 (Geneticin®)
   7428..7580    +  CDS            ble (fragment): BLE_KLEPN - Experimental evidence at protein level: Swiss-Prot protein existence level 1. Binding protein with a strong affinity to the bleomycin family of antibiotics. Binds to CL990; an antimitotic-antibiotic compound. From Klebsiella pneumoniae.
   7639..7686    +  polyA_signal   HSV TK poly(A) signal: herpes simplex virus thymidine kinase polyadenylation signal (Cole and Stacy, 1985)
   7777..7793    -  polyA_signal   bGH poly(A) signal (fragment): bovine growth hormone polyadenylation signal
   8015..8603    +  rep_origin     ori: high-copy-number ColE1/pMB1/pBR322/pUC origin of replication
>Addgene plasmid #241253 | pmCh-N1 BLTP3A 1-1327 | addgene full sequence | sequence record 489604 | Addgene NGS Result
TAGTTATTAATAGTAATCAATTACGGGGTCATTAGTTCATAGCCCATATATGGAGTTCCGCGTTACATAA
CTTACGGTAAATGGCCCGCCTGGCTGACCGCCCAACGACCCCCGCCCATTGACGTCAATAATGACGTATG
TTCCCATAGTAACGCCAATAGGGACTTTCCATTGACGTCAATGGGTGGAGTATTTACGGTAAACTGCCCA
CTTGGCAGTACATCAAGTGTATCATATGCCAAGTACGCCCCCTATTGACGTCAATGACGGTAAATGGCCC
GCCTGGCATTATGCCCAGTACATGACCTTATGGGACTTTCCTACTTGGCAGTACATCTACGTATTAGTCA
TCGCTATTACCATGGTGATGCGGTTTTGGCAGTACATCAATGGGCGTGGATAGCGGTTTGACTCACGGGG
ATTTCCAAGTCTCCACCCCATTGACGTCAATGGGAGTTTGTTTTGGCACCAAAATCAACGGGACTTTCCA
AAATGTCGTAACAACTCCGCCCCATTGACGCAAATGGGCGGTAGGCGTGTACGGTGGGAGGTCTATATAA
GCAGAGCTGGTTTAGTGAACCGTCAGATCCGCTAGCGCTACCGGACTCAGATCTCGAGACCGGTCGCCAC
CATGGCGGGTATCATCAAAAAACAAATCCTGAAACACCTGAGCCGCTTTACCAAGAACCTGAGCCCAGAC
AAAATCAACCTGAGCACCCTGAAAGGCGAGGGTCAGCTGACCAACCTGGAGCTGGACGAGGAAGTGCTGC
AGAACGTGCTGGAGCTGCCGACCTGGCTGGCCATTACCCGCGTGTACTGCAACCGTGCGAGCATCCGCAT
TCAGTGGACCAAGCTGAAAACCCACCCGATCTGCCTGTGCCTGGATAAGGTGGAGGTGGAAATGAAAACC
TGCGAAGACCCGCGTCCGCCAAACGGTCAGAGCCCAATTGCGCTGGCTAGCGGTCAGAGCGAGTACGGTT
TTGCCGAAAAGGTGGTGGAGGGCATGTTCATCATTGTGAACAGCATCACCATTAAGATCCACAGCAAAGC
TTTCCACGCCAGCTTTGAACTGTGGCAGCTGCAGGGCTATAGCGTGAACCCGAACTGGCAGCAGAGCGAT
CTGCGTCTGACCCGTATCACCGACCCGTGCCGTGGTGAAGTGCTGACCTTTAAGGAGATTACCTGGCAGA
CCCTGCGTATCGAGGCCGACGCGACCGATAACGGCGACCAGGACCCGGTTACCACCCCACTGCGCCTGAT
TACCAACCAGGGTCGTATTCAGATCGCCCTGAAGCGTCGCACCAAAGATTGCAACGTGATCAGCAGCAAA
CTGATGTTCCTGCTGGACGATCTGCTGTGGGTGCTGACCGACAGCCAGCTGAAGGCCATGATGAAATACG
CGGAAAGCCTGAGCGAGGCTATGGAAAAGAGCGCCCACCAGCGTAAAAGCCTGGCTCCAGAGCCGGTGCA
GATCACCCCACCAGCTCCAAGCGCCCAGCAGAGCTGGGCTCAGGCCTTCGGCGGTAGCCAGGGCAACAGC
AACAGCAGCAGCAGCCGCCTGAGCCAGTACTTCGAAAAGTTTGATGTGAAAGAGAGCAGCTATCACCTGC
TGATTAGCCGTCTGGACCTGCACATCTGCGACGATAGCCAGAGCCGTGAGCCAGGTGTGAGCGCCAACCG
TCTGATGGGCGGTGCGATGCAGCTGACCTTCCGTAAGATGGCTTTTGATTACTATCCGTTCCACTGGGCC
GGCGACAGCTGCAAACACTGGGTGCGCCACTGCGAGGCTATGGAAACCCGTGGCCAGTGGGCCCAGAAGC
TGGTGATGGAATTTCAGAGCAAGATGGAGAAATGGCACGAGGAAACCGGCCTGAAACCACCATGGCACCT
GGGTGTGGATAGCCTGTTCCGTCGTAAGGCTGACAGCCTGAGCAGCCCGCGTAAAAACCCACTGGAGCGC
AGCCCGAGCCAGGGCCGTCAGCCAGCTTTCCAGCCACCAGCTTGGAACCGTCTGCGCAGCAGCTGCATGG
TGGTGCGCGTGGACGATCTGGATATTCACCAGGTGAGCACCGCTGGTCAGCCGAGCAAGAAACCGAGCAC
CCTGCTGAGCTGCAGCCGTAAGCTGCACAACCTGCCGACCCAGGTGAGCGCGATTCACATCGAGTTTACC
GAATACTATTTCCCGGACAACCAGGAACTGCCAGTGCCGTGCCCGAACCTGTACATCCAGCTGAACGGCC
TGACCTTTACCATGGACCCGGTGAGCCTGCTGTGGGGTAACCTGTTTTGCCTGGACCTGTACCGTAGCCT
GGAGCAGTTCAAGGCCATTTATAAACTGGAAGATAGCAGCCAGAAAGACGAGCACCTGGATATCCGCCTG
GACGCTTTTTGGCTGAAGGTGAGCTTCCCGCTGGAGAAACGTGAACGTGCTGAGCTGCACCGTCCACAGG
CCCTGGTGTTCAGCGCGAGCGGTATGATCGCTACCAACACCCGTCACGCTCCACACTGCAGCTGCAGCGA
TCTGCAGAGCCTGTTCCGTGGTTTTGCCGCGGCTGAGTTCTTTCACAGCAACTATGACCACTTTCCGAAG
GTGCCGGGCGGTTTCAGCCTGCTGCACATGCTGTTTCTGCACCACGCCTTCCAGATGGACAGCTGCCTGC
CACAGCCAAACACCCTGCCACCACAGCGTCCGAAGGCGAGCTGGGATCTGTGGAGCGTGCACTTTACCCA
GATTAGCCTGGACTTTGAAGGCACCGAGAACTTCAAAGGTCACACCCTGAACTTCGTGGCGCCGTTTCCG
CTGAGCATCTGGGCTTGCCTGCCACTGCGTTGGCAGCAGGCTCAGGCTCGTAAGCTGCTGCTGGCTAGCG
AGGGCCGCCTGAAACCAAGCGCCAGCTTCGGTAGCCCGGTGCAGAGCGAAGCCCTGGCTCCAGATAGCAT
GAGCCACCCACGTAGCAAGACCGAGCACGACCTGAAAAGCCTGAGCGGCCTGACCGAAGTGATGGAGATC
CTGAAGGAGGGCAGCAGCGGTATGGACAACAAAGGTCCGCTGACCGAGCTGGAGGACGTGGCCGATGTGC
ACATGCTGGTGCACAGCCCAGCTCACGTGCGTGTGCGCCTGGATCACTACCAGTATCTGGCCCTGCTGCG
CCTGAAGGAAGTGCTGCAGCGTCTGCAGGAGCAGCTGACCAAAGACACCGAAAGCATGACCGGCAGCCCG
CTGCAGAACCAGACCGCGTGCATTGGTGTGCTGTTCCCAAGCGCCGAGGTGGCGCTGCTGATGCACCCAG
CTCCAGGTGCTGTGGACGCTGATAGCGCCGGTAGCGATAGCACCAGCCTGGTGGACAGCGAACTGAGCCC
GAGCGAAGACCGCGAGCTGAAGAGCGATGCTAGCAGCGACCAGGGTCCAGCTAGCCCAGAGAAAGTGCTG
GAGGAAAGCAGCATCGAGAACCAGGATGTGAGCCAGGAACGTCCGCACAGCAACGGCGAGCTGCAGGACA
GCGGTCCACTGGCGCAGCAGCTGGCTGGCAAGGGTCACGAAGCGGTGGAGAGCCTGCAGGCTAAGAAACT
GAGCCGCACCCAGGCCAGCAGCAGCCCAGCCGCGCTGAAGCCACCAGCTGGTCGTGAAACCGCGGTGAAC
GGCCAGGGCGAGCTGATTCCGCTGAAAAACATCGAGGGTGAACTGAGCAGCGCGATTCACATGACCAAGG
ATGCTACCAAAGAAGCCCTGCACGCGACCATGGACCTGACCAAGGAGGCCGTGAGCCTGACCAAAGATGC
GTTCAGCCTGGGCCGTGACCGCATGACCAGCACCATGCACAAGATGCTGAGCCTGCCGCCGGCTAAGGAA
CCGATGGCCAAAACCGATGAGGGTGTGGCTGCTCCGGTGAGCGGTGGTGCTGCTCGTCTGCGCTTCTTTA
GCATGAAACGCACCGTGAGCCAGCAGAGCTTTGATGGCGTGAGCCTGGACAGCAGCGGTCCGGAAGATCG
TATCAGCGTGGACAGCGATGGCAGCGACAGCTTCGTGATGCTGCTGGAGAGCGAAAGCGGTCCAGAGAGC
GTGCCACCAGGTAGCCTGAGCAACGTGAGCGACAACGCTGGTGTGCAGGGTAGCCCGCTGGTGAACAACT
ACGGTCAGGGTAGCCCGGCTGCTAACAGCAGCGTGAGCCCAAGCGGTGAAGATCTGATTTTTCACCCGGT
GAGCGTGCTGGTGCTGAAGGTGAACGAGGTGAGCTTCGGCATCGAAGTGCGTGGCGAGGACCTGACCGTG
GCTCTGCAGGCCGAGGAACTGACCCTGCAGCAGCTGGGCACCGTGGGTCTGTGGCAGTTTCTGCACGGCC
AGTGCCCGGGTACCTGCTTCCAGGAAAGCAGCACCCTGAAAACCGGTCACATCCGTCCAGCTGTGGGTCT
GCGTTTTGAAGTGGGTCCAGGTGCTGCTGTGCACAGCCCACTGGCTAGCCAGAACGGCTTCCTGCACCTG
CTGCTGCACGGTTGCGATCTGGAGCTGCTGACCAGCGTGCTGAGCGGCCTGGGTCCGTTTCTGGAAGACG
AGGAAATTCCGGTGGTGGTGCCGATGCAGATTGAGCTGCTGAACAGCAGCATCACCCTGAAGGGTGGATC
TGGAGGTCGAATTCTGCAGTCGACGGTACCGCGGGCCCGGGATCCACCGGTCATGGTGAGCAAGGGCGAG
GAGGATAACATGGCCATCATCAAGGAGTTCATGCGCTTCAAGGTGCACATGGAGGGCTCCGTGAACGGCC
ACGAGTTCGAGATCGAGGGCGAGGGCGAGGGCCGCCCCTACGAGGGCACCCAGACCGCCAAGCTGAAGGT
GACCAAGGGTGGCCCCCTGCCCTTCGCCTGGGACATCCTGTCCCCTCAGTTCATGTACGGCTCCAAGGCC
TACGTGAAGCACCCCGCCGACATCCCCGACTACTTGAAGCTGTCCTTCCCCGAGGGCTTCAAGTGGGAGC
GCGTGATGAACTTCGAGGACGGCGGCGTGGTGACCGTGACCCAGGACTCCTCCCTGCAGGACGGCGAGTT
CATCTACAAGGTGAAGCTGCGCGGCACCAACTTCCCCTCCGACGGCCCCGTAATGCAGAAGAAGACCATG
GGCTGGGAGGCCTCCTCCGAGCGGATGTACCCCGAGGACGGCGCCCTGAAGGGCGAGATCAAGCAGAGGC
TGAAGCTGAAGGACGGCGGCCACTACGACGCTGAGGTCAAGACCACCTACAAGGCCAAGAAGCCCGTGCA
GCTGCCCGGCGCCTACAACGTCAACATCAAGTTGGACATCACCTCCCACAACGAGGACTACACCATCGTG
GAACAGTACGAACGCGCCGAGGGCCGCCACTCCACCGGCGGCATGGACGAGCTGTACAAGTAAGCGGCCG
CGACTCTAGATCATAATCAGCCATACCACATTTGTAGAGGTTTTACTTGCTTTAAAAAACCTCCCACACC
TCCCCCTGAACCTGAAACATAAAATGAATGCAATTGTTGTTGTTAACTTGTTTATTGCAGCTTATAATGG
TTACAAATAAAGCAATAGCATCACAAATTTCACAAATAAAGCATTTTTTTCACTGCATTCTAGTTGTGGT
TTGTCCAAACTCATCAATGTATCTTAAGGCGTAAATTGTAAGCGTTAATATTTTGTTAAAATTCGCGTTA
AATTTTTGTTAAATCAGCTCATTTTTTAACCAATAGGCCGAAATCGGCAAAATCCCTTATAAATCAAAAG
AATAGACCGAGATAGGGT
[37 nt withheld, positions 5759-5795]
AAAGAACGTGGACTCCAACGTCAAAGG
[49 nt withheld, positions 5823-5871]
T
[91 nt withheld, positions 5873-5963]
G
[124 nt withheld, positions 5965-6088]
CAGGTGGCACTTTTCGGGGAAATGTGCGCGGAACCCCTATTTGTTTATTTTTCTAAATACATTCAAATAT
GTATCCGCTCATGAGACAATAACCCTGATAAATGCTTCAATAATATTGAAAAAGGAAGAGTCCTGAGGCG
GAAAGAACCAGCTGTGGAATGTGTGTCAGTTAGGGTGTGGAAAGTCCCCAGGCTCCCCAGCAGGCAGAAG
TATGCAAAGCATGCATCTCAATTAGTCAGCAACCAGGTGTGGAAAGTCCCCAGGCTCCCCAGCAGGCAGA
AGTATGCAAAGCATGCATCTCAATTAGTCAGCAACCATAGTCCCGCCCCTAACTCCGCCCATCCCGCCCC
TAACTCCGCCCAGTTCCGCCCATTCTCCGCCCCATGGCTGACTAATTTTTTTTATTTATGCAGAGGCCGA
GGCCGCCTCGGCCTCTGAGCTATTCCAGAAGTAGTGAGGAGGCTTTTTTGGAGGCCTAGGCTTTTGCAAA
GATCGATCAAGAGACAGGATGAGGATCGTTTCGCATGATTGAACAAGATGGATTGCACGCAGGTTCTCCG
GCCGCTTGGGTGGAGAGGCTATTCGGCTATGACTGGGCACAACAGACAATCGGCTGCTCTGATGCCGCCG
TGTTCCGGCTGTCAGCGCAGGGGCGCCCGGTTCTTTTTGTCAAGACCGACCTGTCCGGTGCCCTGAATGA
ACTGCAAGACGAGGCAGCGCGGCTATCGTGGCTGGCCACGACGGGCGTTCCTTGCGCAGCTGTGCTCGAC
GTTGTCACTGAAGCGGGAAGGGACTGGCTGCTATTGGGCGAAGTGCCGGGGCAGGATCTCCTGTCATCTC
ACCTTGCTCCTGCCGAGAAAGTATCCATCATGGCTGATGCAATGCGGCGGCTGCATACGCTTGATCCGGC
TACCTGCCCATTCGACCACCAAGCGAAACATCGCATCGAGCGAGCACGTACTCGGATGGAAGCCGGTCTT
GTCGATCAGGATGATCTGGACGAAGAGCATCAGGGGCTCGCGCCAGCCGAACTGTTCGCCAGGCTCAAGG
CGAGCATGCCCGACGGCGAGGATCTCGTCGTGACCCATGGCGATGCCTGCTTGCCGAATATCATGGTGGA
AAATGGCCGCTTTTCTGGATTCATCGACTGTGGCCGGCTGGGTGTGGCGGACCGCTATCAGGACATAGCG
TTGGCTACCCGTGATATTGCTGAAGAGCTTGGCGGCGAATGGGCTGACCGCTTCCTCGTGCTTTACGGTA
TCGCCGCTCCCGATTCGCAGCGCATCGCCTTCTATCGCCTTCTTGACGAGTTCTTCTGAGCGGGACTCTG
GGGTTCGAAATGACCGACCAAGCGACGCCCAACCTGCCATCACGAGATTTCGATTCCACCGCCGCCTTCT
ATGAAAGGTTGGGCTTCGGAATCGTTTTCCGGGACGCCGGCTGGATGATCCTCCAGCGCGGGGATCTCAT
GCTGGAGTTCTTCGCCCACCCTAGGGGGAGGCTAACTGAAACACGGAAGGAGACAATACCGGAAGGAACC
CGCGCTATGACGGCAATAAAAAGACAGAATAAAACGCACGGTGTTGGGTCGTTTGTTCATAAACGCGGGG
TTCGGTCCCAGGGCTGGCACTCTGTCGATACCCCACCGAGACCCCATTGGGGCCAATACGCCCGCGTTTC
TTCCTTTTCCCCACCCCACCCCCCAAGTTCGGGTGAAGGCCCAGGGCTCGCAGCCAACGTCGGGGCGGCA
GGCCCTGCCATAGCCTCAGGTTACTCATATATACTTTAGATTGATTTAAAACTTCATTTTTAATTTAAAA
GGATCTAGGTGAAGATCCTTTTTGATAATCTCATGACCAAAATCCCTTAACGTGAGTTTTCGTTCCACTG
AGCGTCAGACCCCGTAGAAAAGATCAAAGGATCTTCTTGAGATCCTTTTTTTCTGCGCGTAATCTGCTGC
TTGCAAACAAAAAAACCACCGCTACCAGCGGTGGTTTGTTTGCCGGATCAAGAGCTACCAACTCTTTTTC
CGAAGGTAACTGGCTTCAGCAGAGCGCAGATACCAAATACTGTTCTTCTAGTGTAGCCGTAGTTAGGCCA
CCACTTCAAGAACTCTGTAGCACCGCCTACATACCTCGCTCTGCTAATCCTGTTACCAGTGGCTGCTGCC
AGTGGCGATAAGTCGTGTCTTACCGGGTTGGACTCAAGACGATAGTTACCGGATAAGGCGCAGCGGTCGG
GCTGAACGGGGGGTTCGTGCACACAGCCCAGCTTGGAGCGAACGACCTACACCGAACTGAGATACCTACA
GCGTGAGCTATGAGAAAGCGCCACGCTTCCCGAAGGGAGAAAGGCGGACAGGTATCCGGTAAGCGGCAGG
GTCGGAACAGGAGAGCGCACGAGGGAGCTTCCAGGGGGAAACGCCTGGTATCTTTATAGTCCTGTCGGGT
TTCGCCACCTCTGACTTGAGCGTCGATTTTTGTGATGCTCGTCAGGGGGGCGGAGCCTATGGAAAAACGC
CAGCAACGCGGCCTTTTTACGGTTCCTGGCCTTTTGCTGGCCTTTTGCTCACATGTTCTTTCCTGCGTTA
TCCCCTGATTCTGTGGATAACCGTATTACCGCCATGCAT
